>Addgene plasmid #214573 | AiP1894 - pAAV-AiE2582m-minBG-SYFP2-WPRE-BGHpA | addgene full sequence | sequence record 432580 | Addgene NGS Result
[49 nt withheld, positions 1-49]
G
[46 nt withheld, positions 51-96]
A
[95 nt withheld, positions 98-192]
TATGCGGTGTGAAATACCGCACAGATGCGTAAGGAGAAAATACCGCATCAGGCGCCCCTGCAGGCAGCTG
CGCGCTCGCTCGCTCACTGAGGCCGCCCGGGCAAAGCCCGGGCGTCGGGCGACCTTTGGTCGCCCGGCCT
CAGTGAGCGAGCGAGCGCGCAGAGAGGGAGTGGCCAACTCCATCACTAGGGGTTCCTGCGGCCGCTCGGT
CCGCACGTGAGATCTCATGCCTGCTATTGTCTTCCCAATCCTCCCCCTTGCTGTCCTGCCCCACCCCACC
CCCCAGAATAGAATGACACCTACTCAGACAATGCGATGCAATTTCCTCATTTTATTAGGAAAGGACAGTG
GGAGTGGCACCTTCCAGGGTCAAGGAAGGCACGGGGGAGGGGCAAACAACAGATGGCTGGCAACTAGAAG
GCACAGTCGAAGATCTCTCGAGCCACGGAATTGTCAGTGCCCAACAGCCGAGCCCCTGTCCAGCAGCGGG
CAAGGCAGGCGGCGATGAGTTCCGCCGTGGCAAGAACTAACCAGGATTTATACAAGGAGGAGAAAATGAA
AGCCATACGGGAAGCAATAGCATGATACAAAGGCATTAAAGCAGCGTATCCACATAGCGTAAAAGGAGCA
ACATAGTTAAGAATACCAGTCAATCTTTCACAAATTTTGTAATCCAGAGGTTGATTATGATATCGAATTC
GCGGCCGCGGCGCGCCGTCGACTTACTTGTACAGCTCGTCCATGCCGAGAGTGATCCCGGCGGCGGTCAC
GAACTCCAGCAGGACCATGTGATCGCGCTTCTCGTTGGGGTCTTTGCTCAGCTTGGACTGGTAGCTCAGG
TAGTGGTTGTCGGGCAGCAGCACGGGGCCGTCGCCGATGGGGGTGTTCTGCTGGTAGTGGTCGGCGAGCT
GCACGCCGCCGTCCTCGATGTTGTGGCGGATCTTGAAGTTGGCCTTGATGCCGTTCTTCTGCTTGTCGGC
GGTGATATAGACGTTGTGGCTGTTGTAGTTGTACTCCAGCTTGTGCCCCAGGATGTTGCCGTCCTCCTTG
AAGTCGATGCCCTTCAGCTCGATGCGGTTCACCAGGGTGTCGCCCTCGAACTTCACCTCGGCGCGGGTCT
TGTAGTTGCCGTCGTCCTTGAAGAAGATGGTGCGCTCCTGGACGTAGCCTTCGGGCATGGCGGACTTGAA
GAAGTCGTGCTGCTTCATGTGGTCGGGGTAGCGGGCGAAGCACTGCACGCCGTAGCCCAGGGTGGTCACG
AGGGTGGGCCAGGGCACGGGCAGCTTGCCGGTGGTGCAGATCAGCTTCAGGGTCAGCTTGCCGTAGGTGG
CATCGCCCTCGCCCTCGCCGGACACGCTGAACTTGTGGCCGTTTACGTCGCCGTCCAGCTCGACCAGGAT
GGGCACCACCCCGGTGAACAGCTCCTCGCCCTTGCTCACCATGGTGGCGACCGGTAGCGCTAGCTTCGAA
AGATCTGGATCCCAGAAGCAAATGTAAGCAATAGATGGCTCTGCCCTGACTTTTATGCCCAGCCCGAGCT
CCGAGGGTGCAGAGTTGCTTCTTGGCAGCACCTTGCCTAGAACCGCTCTCTCTCCATGGTGGCTTCTCAC
AGGACTAGTCACCAGTACCATTTGGGAAAGGGTGGGTGATGGCTAAACTTCTCTCTGCTTGGCCTTCTTC
CCAGGAGGATACTGGAAGTGGGAGTGTGATGGGTGAGAATGGGGAGGACTGGAATCTAACTGCCTGTCAG
CTCCCCAAAGGTTGGGCTTTGCTCAAATGTCACCAAAGTGGGAACCAAATGCAAGGCCTGCAAACTACCA
CAGAGATAATGAGAGACTCAGAAACAAGATTCGTCAAAAGACTGGAGGAACTGGAATGATTTATCCTAAG
GAAGGGAAGGCTCAGCAACACATACTGGGGGCAGTTATGACTCAGTGGGAAGACTCAATTCTGCTGATTG
CTAAGTGCTCACACATGAATCCAGCCCTGTGCACACTCAGTTTCTTATCTTAACAGTAACCTTAAGGAGG
GACGTTTTACCATTGCGGCCGCAGGAACCCCTAGTGATGGAGTTGGCCACTCCCTCTCTGCGCGCTCGCT
CGCTCACTGAGGCCGGGCGACCAAAGGTCGCCCGACGCCCGGGCGGCCTCAGTGAGCGAGCGAGCGCGCA
GCTGCCTGCAGGACATGTGAGCAAAAGGCCAGCAAAAGGCCAGGAACCGTAAAAAGGCCGCGTTGCTGGC
GTTTTTCCATAGGCTCCGCCCCCCTGACGAGCATCACAAAAATCGACGCTCAAGTCAGAGGTGGCGAAAC
CCGACAGGACTATAAAGATACCAGGCGTTTCCCCCTGGAAGCTCCCTCGTGCGCTCTCCTGTTCCGACCC
TGCCGCTTACCGGATACCTGTCCGCCTTTCTCCCTTCGGGAAGCGTGGCGCTTTCTCATAGCTCACGCTG
TAGGTATCTCAGTTCGGTGTAGGTCGTTCGCTCCAAGCTGGGCTGTGTGCACGAACCCCCCGTTCAGCCC
GACCGCTGCGCCTTATCCGGTAACTATCGTCTTGAGTCCAACCCGGTAAGACACGACTTATCGCCACTGG
CAGCAGCCACTGGTAACAGGATTAGCAGAGCGAGGTATGTAGGCGGTGCTACAGAGTTCTTGAAGTGGTG
GCCTAACTACGGCTACACTAGAAGAACAGTATTTGGTATCTGCGCTCTGCTGAAGCCAGTTACCTTCGGA
AAAAGAGTTGGTAGCTCTTGATCCGGCAAACAAACCACCGCTGGTAGCGGTGGTTTTTTTGTTTGCAAGC
AGCAGATTACGCGCAGAAAAAAAGGATCTCAAGAAGATCCTTTGATCTTTTCTACGGGGTCTGACGCTCA
GTGGAACGAAAACTCACGTTAAGGGATTTTGGTCATGAGATTATCAAAAAGGATCTTCACCTAGATCCTT
TTAAATTAAAAATGAAGTTTTAAATCAATCTAAAGTATATATGAGTAAACTTGGTCTGACAGTTACCAAT
GCTTAATCAGTGAGGCACCTATCTCAGCGATCTGTCTATTTCGTTCATCCATAGTTGCCTGACTCCCCGT
CGTGTAGATAACTACGATACGGGAGGGCTTACCATCTGGCCCCAGTGCTGCAATGATACCGCGAGACCCA
CGCTCACCGGCTCCAGATTTATCAGCAATAAACCAGCCAGCCGGAAGGGCCGAGCGCAGAAGTGGTCCTG
CAACTTTATCCGCCTCCATCCAGTCTATTAATTGTTGCCGGGAAGCTAGAGTAAGTAGTTCGCCAGTTAA
TAGTTTGCGCAACGTTGTTGCCATTGCTACAGGCATCGTGGTGTCACGCTCGTCGTTTGGTATGGCTTCA
TTCAGCTCCGGTTCCCAACGATCAAGGCGAGTTACATGATCCCCCATGTTGTGCAAAAAAGCGGTTAGCT
CCTTCGGTCCTCCGATCGTTGTCAGAAGTAAGTTGGCCGCAGTGTTATCACTCATGGTTATGGCAGCACT
GCATAATTCTCTTACTGTCATGCCATCCGTAAGATGCTTTTCTGTGACTGGTGAGTACTCAACCAAGTCA
TTCTGAGAATAGTGTATGCGGCGACCGAGTTGCTCTTGCCCGGCGTCAATACGGGATAATACCGCGCCAC
ATAGCAGAACTTTAAAAGTGCTCATCATTGGAAAACGTTCTTCGGGGCGAAAACTCTCAAGGATCTTACC
GCTGTTGAGATCCAGTTCGATGTAACCCACTCGTGCACCCAACTGATCTTCAGCATCTTTTACTTTCACC
AGCGTTTCTGGGTGAGCAAAAACAGGAAGGCAAAATGCCGCAAAAAAGGGAATAAGGGCGACACGGAAAT
GTTGAATACTCATACTCTTCCTTTTTCAATATTATTGAAGCATTTATCAGGGTTATTGTCTCATGAGCGG
ATACATATTTGAATGTATTTAGAAAAATAAACAAATAGGGGTTCCGCGCACATTTCCCCGAAAAGTGCCA
CCTGACGTCTAAGAAACCATTATTATCATGACATTAACCTATAAAAATAGGCGTATCACGAGGCCCTTTC
GTCTCGCGCGTTTCGGTGATGACGGTGAAAACCTCTGACACATGCAGCTCCCGGAGACGGTCACAGCTTG
TCTGTAAGCGGATGCCGGGAGCAGACAAGCCCGTCAGGGCGCGTCAGCGGGTGTTGGCGGGTGTCGGGGC
TGGCTTAACTATGCGGCATCAGAGCAGATTGTACTGAGAGTGCACCATAAAATTGTAAACGTTAATATTT
TGTTAAAATTCGCGTTAAATTTTTGTTAAATCAGCTCATTTTTTAACCAATAGACCGAAATCGGCAAAAT
CCCTTATAAATCAAAAGAATAGCCCGAGATAGAGT
[37 nt withheld, positions 4568-4604]
AAAGAACGTGGACTCCAACGTCAAAGG
[92 nt withheld, positions 4632-4723]
Features (pLannotate 1.2.2; 14 found; start..end, strand, type, name):
    193..244     +  misc_feature   bom (fragment): basis of mobility region from pBR322
    249..389     -  repeat_region  AAV2 ITR: inverted terminal repeat of adeno-associated virus serotype 2 inverted
    507..618     -  polyA_signal   bGH poly(A) signal: bovine growth hormone polyadenylation signal
    635..715     -  misc_feature   WPRE (fragment): woodchuck hepatitis virus posttranscriptional regulatory element
    721..878     -  misc_feature   WPRE (fragment): woodchuck hepatitis virus posttranscriptional regulatory element
    918..1634    -  CDS            SYFP2: SYFP2 is a basic (constitutively fluorescent) yellow fluorescent protein published in 2006, derived from Aequorea victoria. It is reported to be a very rapidly-maturing monomer with moderate acid sensitivity.
   2280..2307    -  repeat_region  AAV2 ITR (fragment): inverted terminal repeat of adeno-associated virus serotype 2 inverted
   2336..2363    -  repeat_region  AAV2 ITR (fragment): inverted terminal repeat of adeno-associated virus serotype 2 inverted
   2436..3024    -  rep_origin     ori: high-copy-number ColE1/pMB1/pBR322/pUC origin of replication
   3195..4055    -  CDS            AmpR: β-lactamase; bla; confers resistance to ampicillin, carbenicillin, and related antibiotics
   4056..4160    -  promoter       AmpR promoter: bla
   4255..4290    +  CDS            rop (fragment): Rop protein, which maintains plasmids at low copy number; rop
   4392..4441    +  misc_feature   bom (fragment): basis of mobility region from pBR322
   4442..174     -  rep_origin     f1 ori (across the origin) (sequence partly withheld): f1 bacteriophage origin of replication; arrow indicates direction of (+) strand synthesis
