[The description below was written by a language model from this plasmid's Addgene catalogue record and pLannotate feature annotations shown in this document.]
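Description:
AiP1894 - pAAV-AiE2582m-minBG-SYFP2-WPRE-BGHpA is an AAV transfer plasmid built on a pAAV2 backbone, intended for packaging a recombinant AAV genome that reports the activity of a candidate brain cell-type enhancer. It is propagated in bacteria as a high-copy plasmid through a ColE1/pUC-type origin and selected with ampicillin via the β-lactamase gene and its own promoter. The sequence of about 4.7 kb also carries an f1 phage origin and short remnants of pBR322 bom and rop sequences. A recombination-deficient growth strain is recorded, consistent with the usual need to stabilise the repeat-rich ITRs.

The payload lies between AAV2 inverted terminal repeats, which provide the signals for replication and packaging of the vector genome. One ITR is annotated in full, while the other is detected only as two short fragments. Within the cassette, the enhancer AiE2582m sits upstream of the minimal beta-globin promoter (minBG), which has little activity by itself, so transcription depends on the enhancer. Neither the enhancer nor minBG is annotated in the feature table, but an unannotated stretch between the SYFP2 coding sequence and the fragmentary ITR is where they would be expected. The reporter is SYFP2, a rapidly maturing monomeric yellow fluorescent protein derived from Aequorea victoria. It is followed by WPRE sequence, annotated as two fragments (possibly a shortened version), to boost transcript stability and expression, and by the bovine growth hormone polyadenylation signal. The construct belongs to a suite of enhancer AAVs for genetic access to cortical cell types. The specific cell population labelled by AiE2582m is not stated in the record.
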