Addgene plasmid #214573: AiP1894 - pAAV-AiE2582m-minBG-SYFP2-WPRE-BGHpA
Purpose: AiE2582m is an enhancer sequence, designed to drive AAV-mediated transgene expression in specific populations of brain cells
Depositing lab: Allen Institute for Brain Science & Bosiljka Tasic. Depositing organization: Allen Institute. Publication: A suite of enhancer AAVs and transgenic mouse lines for genetic access to cortical cell types. Ben-Simon Y, Hooper M, Narayan S, Daigle TL, Dwivedi D, Way SW, Oster A, Stafford DA, Mich JK, Taormina MJ, Martinez RA, Opitz-Araya X, Roth JR, Alexander JR, Allen S, Amster A, Arbuckle J, Ayala A, Baker PM, Bakken TE, Barcelli T, Barta S, Bendrick J, Bertagnolli D, Bielstein C, Bishwakarma P, Bowlus J, Boyer G, Brouner K, Casian B, Casper T, Chakka AB, Chakrabarty R, Chance RK, Chavan S, Clark M, Colbert K, Collman F, Daniel S, Departee M, DiValentin P, Donadio N, Dotson N, Egdorf T, Fliss T, Gabitto M, Garcia J, Gary A, Gasperini M, Gloe J, Goldy J, Gore BB, Graybuck L, Greisman N, Haeseleer F, Halterman C, Haradon Z, Hastings SD, Helback O, Ho W, Hockemeyer D, Huang C, Huff S, Hunker A, Johansen N, Jones D, Juneau Z, Kalmbach B, Kannan M, Khem S, Kussick E, Kutsal R, Larsen R, Lee C, Lee AY, Leibly M, Lenz GH, Li S, Liang E, Lusk N, Madigan Z, Malloy J, Malone J, McCue R, Melchor J, Mollenkopf T, Moosman S, Morin E, Newman D, Ng L, Ngo K, Omstead V, Otto S, Oyama A, Pena N, Pham T, Phillips E, Pom CA, Potekhina L, Ransford S, Ray PL, Rette D, Reynoldson C, Rimorin C, Rocha D, Ruiz A, Sanchez REA, Sawyer L, Sedeno-Cortes A, Sevigny JP, Shapovalova N, Shepard N, Shulga L, Sigler AR, Siverts L, Soliman S, Somasundaram S, Staats B, Stewart K, Szelenyi E, Tieu M, Trader C, Tran A, van Velthoven CTJ, Walker M, Wang Y, Weed N, Wirthlin M, Wood T, Wynalda B, Yao Z, Zhou T, Ariza J, Dee N, Reding M, Ronellenfitch K, Mufti S, Sunkin SM, Smith KA, Esposito L, Waters J, Thyagarajan B, Yao S, Lein ES, Zeng H, Levi BP, Ngai J, Ting JT, Tasic B. Cell. 2025 May 16:S0092-8674(25)00513-6. doi: 10.1016/j.cell.2025.05.002. PubMed 40403729.
Backbone
  Vector backbone: pAAV2
  Vector type: AAV
Growth in bacteria
  Bacterial resistance: Ampicillin, 100 μg/mL
  Growth temperature: 37°C
  Growth strain: NEB Stable
  Copy number: High Copy
Gene/Insert
  Gene/Insert name: SYFP2
  Species: Synthetic
  Promoter: minBG
  Cloning method: Gibson Cloning
Terms and licenses: Academic/Nonprofit Terms; Industry Terms: Not Available to Industry
Depositor comments: 5' Cloning Site: SgrAI (destroyed), 3' Cloning Site: SgrAI (destroyed). Please visit https://doi.org/10.1101/2024.06.10.597244 for bioRxiv preprint.
How to cite: AiP1894 - pAAV-AiE2582m-minBG-SYFP2-WPRE-BGHpA was a gift from Allen Institute for Brain Science & Bosiljka Tasic (Addgene plasmid # 214573 ; http://n2t.net/addgene:214573 ; RRID:Addgene_214573)
